>Addgene plasmid #143827 | TFORF1594 | addgene full sequence | sequence record 396259 | Addgene NGS Result
TTAATGTAGTCTTATGCAATACTCTTGTAGTCTTGCAACATGGTAACGATGAGTTAGCAACATGCCTTAC
AAGGAGAGAAAAAGCACCGTGCATGCCGATTGGTGGAAGTAAGGTGGTACGATCGTGCCTTATTAGGAAG
GCAACAGACGGGTCTGACATGGATTGGACGAACCACTGAATTGCCGCATTGCAGAGATATTGTATTTAAG
TGCCTAGCTCGATACATAAACGGGTCTCTCTGGTTAGACCAGATCTGAGCCTGGGAGCTCTCTGGCTAAC
TAGGGAACCCACTGCTTAAGCCTCAATAAAGCTTGCCTTGAGTGCTTCAAGTAGTGTGTGCCCGTCTGTT
GTGTGACTCTGGTAACTAGAGATCCCTCAGACCCTTTTAGTCAGTGTGGAAAATCTCTAGCAGTGGCGCC
CGAACAGGGACTTGAAAGCGAAAGGGAAACCAGAGGAGCTCTCTCGACGCAGGACTCGGCTTGCTGAAGC
GCGCACGGCAAGAGGCGAGGGGCGGCGACTGGTGAGTACGCCAAAAATTTTGACTAGCGGAGGCTAGAAG
GAGAGAGATGGGTGCGAGAGCGTCAGTATTAAGCGGGGGAGAATTAGATCGCGATGGGAAAAAATTCGGT
TAAGGCCAGGGGGAAAGAAAAAATATAAATTAAAACATATAGTATGGGCAAGCAGGGAGCTAGAACGATT
CGCAGTTAATCCTGGCCTGTTAGAAACATCAGAAGGCTGTAGACAAATACTGGGACAGCTACAACCATCC
CTTCAGACAGGATCAGAAGAACTTAGATCATTATATAATACAGTAGCAACCCTCTATTGTGTGCATCAAA
GGATAGAGATAAAAGACACCAAGGAAGCTTTAGACAAGATAGAGGAAGAGCAAAACAAAAGTAAGACCAC
CGCACAGCAAGCGGCCGCTGATCTTCAGACCTGGAGGAGGAGATATGAGGGACAATTGGAGAAGTGAATT
ATATAAATATAAAGTAGTAAAAATTGAACCATTAGGAGTAGCACCCACCAAGGCAAAGAGAAGAGTGGTG
CAGAGAGAAAAAAGAGCAGTGGGAATAGGAGCTTTGTTCCTTGGGTTCTTGGGAGCAGCAGGAAGCACTA
TGGGCGCAGCGTCAATGACGCTGACGGTACAGGCCAGACAATTATTGTCTGGTATAGTGCAGCAGCAGAA
CAATTTGCTGAGGGCTATTGAGGCGCAACAGCATCTGTTGCAACTCACAGTCTGGGGCATCAAGCAGCTC
CAGGCAAGAATCCTGGCTGTGGAAAGATACCTAAAGGATCAACAGCTCCTGGGGATTTGGGGTTGCTCTG
GAAAACTCATTTGCACCACTGCTGTGCCTTGGAATGCTAGTTGGAGTAATAAATCTCTGGAACAGATTTG
GAATCACACGACCTGGATGGAGTGGGACAGAGAAATTAACAATTACACAAGCTTAATACACTCCTTAATT
GAAGAATCGCAAAACCAGCAAGAAAAGAATGAACAAGAATTATTGGAATTAGATAAATGGGCAAGTTTGT
GGAATTGGTTTAACATAACAAATTGGCTGTGGTATATAAAATTATTCATAATGATAGTAGGAGGCTTGGT
AGGTTTAAGAATAGTTTTTGCTGTACTTTCTATAGTGAATAGAGTTAGGCAGGGATATTCACCATTATCG
TTTCAGACCCACCTCCCAACCCCGAGGGGACCCATGCATTGCATCTCAATTAGTCAGCAACCAGGTGTGG
AAAGTCCCCAGGCTCCCCAGCAGGCAGAAGTATGCAAAGCATGCGTCTCAATTAGTCAGCAACCATAGTC
CCGCCCCTAACTCCGCCCATCCCGCCCCTAACTCCGCCCAGTTCCGCCCATTCTCCGCCCCATGGCTGAC
TAATTTTTTTTATTTATGCAGAGGCCGAGGCCGCCTCGGCCTCTGAGCTATTCCAGAAGTAGTGAGGAGG
CTTTTTTGGAGGCCTAGGCTTTTGCAAAAAGCTTTCTAGAGGTACCACCGGAGCTTACCATGACCGAGTA
CAAGCCCACGGTGCGCCTCGCCACCCGCGACGACGTCCCCAGGGCCGTACGCACCCTCGCCGCCGCGTTC
GCCGACTACCCCGCCACGCGCCACACCGTCGATCCGGACCGCCACATCGAGCGGGTCACCGAGCTGCAAG
AACTCTTCCTCACGCGCGTCGGGCTCGACATCGGCAAGGTGTGGGTCGCGGACGACGGCGCCGCCGTGGC
GGTCTGGACCACGCCGGAGAGCGTCGAAGCGGGGGCGGTGTTCGCCGAGATCGGCCCGCGCATGGCCGAG
TTGAGCGGTTCCCGGCTGGCCGCGCAGCAACAGATGGAAGGCCTCCTGGCGCCGCACCGGCCCAAGGAGC
CCGCGTGGTTCCTGGCCACCGTCGGCGTCTCGCCCGACCACCAGGGCAAGGGTCTGGGCAGCGCCGTCGT
GCTCCCCGGAGTGGAGGCGGCCGAGCGCGCCGGGGTGCCCGCCTTCCTGGAGACCTCCGCGCCCCGCAAC
CTCCCCTTCTACGAGCGGCTCGGCTTCACCGTCACCGCCGACGTCGAGGTGCCCGAAGGACCGCGCACCT
GGTGCATGACCCGCAAGCCCGGTGCCAGTTAACGAATTCTAGATCTTGAGACAAATGGCAGTATTCATCC
ACAATTTTAAAAGAAAAGGGGGGATTGGGGGGTACAGTGCAGGGGAAAGAATAGTAGACATAATAGCAAC
AGACATACAAACTAAAGAATTACAAAAACAAATTACAAAAATTCAAAATTTTCGGGTTTATTACAGGGAC
AGCAGAGATCCACTTTGGCGCCGGCTCGAGGCCTGCAGGTGCAAAGATGGATAAAGTTTTAAACAGAGAG
GAATCTTTGCAGCTAATGGACCTTCTAGGTCTTGAAAGGAGTGGGAATTGGCTCCGGTGCCCGTCAGTGG
GCAGAGCGCACATCGCCCACAGTCCCCGAGAAGTTGGGGGGAGGGGTCGGCAATTGAACCGGTGCCTAGA
GAAGGTGGCGCGGGGTAAACTGGGAAAGTGATGTCGTGTACTGGCTCCGCCTTTTTCCCGAGGGTGGGGG
AGAACCGTATATAAGTGCAGTAGTCGCCGTGAACGTTCTTTTTCGCAACGGGTTTGCCGCCAGAACACAG
GTAAGTGCCGTGTGTGGTTCCCGCGGGCCTGGCCTCTTTACGGGTTATGGCCCTTGCGTGCCTTGAATTA
CTTCCACCTGGCTGCAGTACGTGATTCTTGATCCCGAGCTTCGGGTTGGAAGTGGGTGGGAGAGTTCGAG
GCCTTGCGCTTAAGGAGCCCCTTCGCCTCGTGCTTGAGTTGAGGCCTGGCCTGGGCGCTGGGGCCGCCGC
GTGCGAATCTGGTGGCACCTTCGCGCCTGTCTCGCTGCTTTCGATAAGTCTCTAGCCATTTAAAATTTTT
GATGACCTGCTGCGACGCTTTTTTTCTGGCAAGATAGTCTTGTAAATGCGGGCCAAGATCTGCACACTGG
TATTTCGGTTTTTGGGGCCGCGGGCGGCGACGGGGCCCGTGCGTCCCAGCGCACATGTTCGGCGAGGCGG
GGCCTGCGAGCGCGGCCACCGAGAATCGGACGGGGGTAGTCTCAAGCTGGCCGGCCTGCTCTGGTGCCTG
GCCTCGCGCCGCCGTGTATCGCCCCGCCCTGGGCGGCAAGGCTGGCCCGGTCGGCACCAGTTGCGTGAGC
GGAAAGATGGCCGCTTCCCGGCCCTGCTGCAGGGAGCTCAAAATGGAGGACGCGGCGCTCGGGAGAGCGG
GCGGGTGAGTCACCCACACAAAGGAAAAGGGCCTTTCCGTCCTCAGCCGTCGCTTCATGTGACTCCACGG
AGTACCGGGCGCCGTCCAGGCACCTCGATTAGTTCTCGAGCTTTTGGAGTACGTCGTCTTTAGGTTGGGG
GGAGGGGTTTTATGCGATGGAGTTTCCCCACACTGAGTGGGTGGAGACTGAAGTTAGGCCAGCTTGGCAC
TTGATGTAATTCTCCTTGGAATTTGCCCTTTTTGAGTTTGGATCTTGGTTCATTCTCAAGCCTCAGACAG
TGGTTCAAAGTTTTTTTCTTCCATTTCAGGTGTCGTGAGGCTAGCACCGCCACCATGACAAGAGAAAATG
TAGCCCACAATGCTCTGAGACAAGAGGGCCTTGTGAAGGGGAAGGATGATACCTGGAAATGGGGAACCAG
CTTCCAAGGAAGTAGCTCCTCTGTTTGGGAGACCTCCCACCTACACTTTAGACAATTACGTTACCATGAG
ACATCTGGACCCCAGGAAGCCCTGAGCCGGCTCAGGGAACTCTGTCGCCGGTGGCTGAGACCAGAAGCAC
GCACCAAGGCACAGATCCTGGAGCTGCTGGTGCTGGAGCAGTTTCTGAGCATCCTGCCTGGGGAGATTCG
GACCTGGGTACAGCTCCATCACCCTGGAAGTGGCGAGGAGGCTGTGGCCCTGGTAGAGGAGCTGCAGAAA
GACCTTGATGGACCAGCAATACAAGTTCCAGTCCTTGTCAAGGATCAGGACACTCTCCAGAAGGTGGTGA
GTGCCCCAGGAACAACACTTCCTCCTGTACTTCCTGGCAGCCACATAGCAGCTGAAATTTGCCCGCATCC
TCCTACTGACCTAGTGGCATTCAACCTCCAGGATCCTCAGCATGATTCTCCTGCCCCTGAAGCTTCTGCC
CTTTCCCAGGAAGAGAACCCAAGAAATCAATTAATGGCACTTATGCTCCTAACAGCCCAGCCCCAGGAGT
TGGTGATGTTCGAGGAGGTGTCAGTATGCTTCACTTCAGAGGAATGGGCATGTCTGGGCCCAATCCAGAG
GGCCTTGTACTGGGATGTGATGCTGGAGAATTATGGAAATGTGACCTCCCTAGAATGGGAGACCATGACC
GAGAATGAGGAGGTGACATCAAAGCCAAGTAGTTCTCAAAGAGCAGACTCTCATAAAGGAACATCAAAAA
GACTTCAAGGAAGTGTTCCCCAGGTCCTTGATTTTGAAGAAGAGTGTGAATGGCAAGTTTTGGCAAGTCA
GTGGGGAAATGAAACAGATGAAAGGGCAGATACAGTGAAGAAAGTTTCCCTTTGTGAACGAGACAAGAAG
AAAAGGACTCCACCAGAGAAACAAGGCCAAAAGTGGAAGGAATTAGGAGACAGCTTGACTTTCGGTTCAG
CTATTTCTGAAAGTTTAATAGGTACTGAAGGAAAGAAGTTTTATAAATGTGATATGTGTTGTAAACATTT
TAATAAAATCTCCCATCTTATAAACCATCGGAGAATCCACACTGGTGAGAAACCTCATAAATGTAAGGAA
TGTGGAAAAGGCTTTATTCAGCGTTCGAGCCTTCTAATGCATTTACGGAACCATTCAGGGGAGAAACCTT
ATAAATGTAATGAATGTGGGAAAGCATTTTCTCAAAGTGCTTACCTTCTAAACCATCAGAGGATCCACAC
TGGGGAGAAACCTTATAAGTGTAAGGAGTGTGGAAAGGGCTTCTATAGGCACTCAGGCCTAATTATACAT
CTAAGGCGCCATTCAGGGGAGAGACCTTATAAGTGTAATGAATGTGGGAAAGTCTTCTCTCAGAATGCTT
ACCTCATTGACCATCAGAGGCTCCACAAAGGGGAAGAACCTTATAAATGTAATAAGTGTCAGAAAGCTTT
CATTCTGAAGAAGAGCCTCATTCTGCACCAGAGAATCCACTCTGGGGAAAAACCCTATAAATGTGATGAA
TGTGGAAAGACCTTTGCTCAGACCACTTATCTTATTGACCATCAGCGACTCCACAGTGCAGAGAACCCTT
ACAAGTGTAAAGAATGTGGAAAAGTTTTCATTCGAAGCAAAAGCCTCCTCTTACATCAGAGAGTCCACAC
AGAAAAGAAAACCTTTGGTTGTAAAAAGTGTGGGAAGATTTTCAGTTCTAAGTCAAACTTCATTGACCAT
AAGAGGATGCACAGCAGAGAGAAACCTTACAAATGCACTGAATGTGGGAAAGCCTTTACTCAAAGTGCTT
ACCTTTTTGACCACCAGAGACTCCACAATGGGGAGAAGCCCTATGAATGTAATGAATGTGGGAAAGTTTT
TATTCTGAAGAAGAGCCTCATTTTACATCAAAGGTTCCACACTGGAGAGAATCTCTATGAATGTAAAGAT
TGTGGTAAGGTCTTCGGTTCAAACAGAAACCTCATTGACCATGAGAGACTCCACAATGGGGAGAAGCCAT
ATGAATGTCGAGAGTGTGGGAAAACCTTTATTATGAGCAAAAGTTTTATGGTCCATCAGAAACTCCATAC
ACAAGAGAAAGCCTACAAATGTGAGGATTGTGGGAAGGCTTTCAGTTACAATTCAAGCCTGCTTGTACAT
CGGAGAATCCACACCGGAGAAAAACCCTTTGAATGCAGTGAGTGTGGAAGAGCTTTCAGTTCAAACAGAA
ACCTCATTGAGCATAAGAGAATCCACAGTGGTGAGAAACCCTATGAGTGTGATGAGTGTGGCAAATGCTT
CATTCTGAAGAAAAGCCTCATTGGACATCAGAGAATTCACACGAGGGAAAAATCTTATAAATGCAATGAC
TGTGGGAAGGTCTTCAGTTACCGCTCAAACCTTATAGCCCATCAGAGGATCCATACTGGTGAGAAGCCCT
ATGCGTGTAGTGAGTGTGGAAAAGGTTTTACGTACAACAGAAACCTGATTGAACATCAAAGAATTCACAG
TGGAGAAAAAACCTACGAATGTCATGTATGTAGGAAAGTCCTTACCTCTAGTAGAAATCTTATGGTACAT
CAAAGAATCCATACTGGAGAGAAACCTTATAAATGTAATGAGTGTGGAAAAGACTTTAGTCAGAATAAAA
ACCTTGTTGTACATCAGAGAATGCACACTGGGGAAAAACCTTATGAGTGTGACAAGTGTAGGAAATCCTT
TACTTCTAAGAGGAATTTAGTTGGCCACCAGAGAATTCACACAGGGGAGAAACCCTATGGGTGTAATGAT
TGTAGTAAAGTTTTTAGGCAAAGAAAAAACCTTACTGTACATCAGAAAATCCACACAGATGAAAAACCTT
GTGAATGTGATGTGTCTGAAAAAGAATTCTCTCAGACTTCCAACCTTCATCTTCAACAGAAAATCCATAC
CATTGAGGAATTCTCTTGGCTACAAAACACCAATGAGTCCAAGATTGAGATTCAGAAAATCTAGTAATGA
ACTAGTCCGTAACTTGAAAGTATTTCGATTTCTTGGCTTTATATATCTTGTGGAAAGGACGAAGCTTCCT
GAACTTGTCACGTCGGACGCGTTAAGTCGACAATCAACCTCTGGATTACAAAATTTGTGAAAGATTGACT
GGTATTCTTAACTATGTTGCTCCTTTTACGCTATGTGGATACGCTGCTTTAATGCCTTTGTATCATGCTA
TTGCTTCCCGTATGGCTTTCATTTTCTCCTCCTTGTATAAATCCTGGTTGCTGTCTCTTTATGAGGAGTT
GTGGCCCGTTGTCAGGCAACGTGGCGTGGTGTGCACTGTGTTTGCTGACGCAACCCCCACTGGTTGGGGC
ATTGCCACCACCTGTCAGCTCCTTTCCGGGACTTTCGCTTTCCCCCTCCCTATTGCCACGGCGGAACTCA
TCGCCGCCTGCCTTGCCCGCTGCTGGACAGGGGCTCGGCTGTTGGGCACTGACAATTCCGTGGTGTTGTC
GGGGAAATCATCGTCCTTTCCTTGGCTGCTCGCCTGTGTTGCCACCTGGATTCTGCGCGGGACGTCCTTC
TGCTACGTCCCTTCGGCCCTCAATCCAGCGGACCTTCCTTCCCGCGGCCTGCTGCCGGCTCTGCGGCCTC
TTCCGCGTCTTCGCCTTCGCCCTCAGACGAGTCGGATCTCCCTTTGGGCCGCCTCCCCGCGTCGACTTTA
AGACCAATGACTTACAAGGCAGCTGTAGATCTTAGCCACTTTTTAAAAGAAAAGGGGGGACTGGAAGGGC
TAATTCACTCCCAACGAAGACAAGATCTGCTTTTTGCTTGTACTGGGTCTCTCTGGTTAGACCAGATCTG
AGCCTGGGAGCTCTCTGGCTAACTAGGGAACCCACTGCTTAAGCCTCAATAAAGCTTGCCTTGAGTGCTT
CAAGTAGTGTGTGCCCGTCTGTTGTGTGACTCTGGTAACTAGAGATCCCTCAGACCCTTTTAGTCAGTGT
GGAAAATCTCTAGCAGTACGTATAGTAGTTCATGTCATCTTATTATTCAGTATTTATAACTTGCAAAGAA
ATGAATATCAGAGAGTGAGAGGAACTTGTTTATTGCAGCTTATAATGGTTACAAATAAAGCAATAGCATC
ACAAATTTCACAAATAAAGCATTTTTTTCACTGCATTCTAGTTGTGGTTTGTCCAAACTCATCAATGTAT
CTTATCATGTCTGGCTCTAGCTATCCCGCCCCTAACTCCGCCCATCCCGCCCCTAACTCCGCCCAGTTCC
GCCCATTCTCCGCCCCATGGCTGACTAATTTTTTTTATTTATGCAGAGGCCGAGGCCGCCTCGGCCTCTG
AGCTATTCCAGAAGTAGTGAGGAGGCTTTTTTGGAGGCCTAGGGACGTACCCAATTCGCCCTATAGTGAG
TCGTATTACGCGCGCTCACTGGCCGTCGTTTTACAACGTCGTGACTGGGAAAACCCTGGCGTTACCCAAC
TTAATCGCCTTGCAGCACATCCCCCTTTCGCCAGCTGGCGTAATAGCGAAGAGGCCCGCACCGATCGCCC
TTCCCAACAGTTGCGCAGCCTGAATGGCGAATGGG
[124 nt withheld, positions 8786-8909]
C
[91 nt withheld, positions 8911-9001]
A
[49 nt withheld, positions 9003-9051]
CCTTTGACGTTGGAGTCCACGTTCTTT
[37 nt withheld, positions 9079-9115]
ACCCTATCTCGGTCTATTCTTTTGATTTATAAGGGATTTTGCCGATTTCGGCCTATTGGTTAAAAAATGA
GCTGATTTAACAAAAATTTAACGCGAATTTTAACAAAATATTAACGCTTACAATTTAGGTGGCACTTTTC
GGGGAAATGTGCGCGGAACCCCTATTTGTTTATTTTTCTAAATACATTCAAATATGTATCCGCTCATGAG
ACAATAACCCTGATAAATGCTTCAATAATATTGAAAAAGGAAGAGTATGAGTATTCAACATTTCCGTGTC
GCCCTTATTCCCTTTTTTGCGGCATTTTGCCTTCCTGTTTTTGCTCACCCAGAAACGCTGGTGAAAGTAA
AAGATGCTGAAGATCAGTTGGGTGCACGAGTGGGTTACATCGAACTGGATCTCAACAGCGGTAAGATCCT
TGAGAGTTTTCGCCCCGAAGAACGTTTTCCAATGATGAGCACTTTTAAAGTTCTGCTATGTGGCGCGGTA
TTATCCCGTATTGACGCCGGGCAAGAGCAACTCGGTCGCCGCATACACTATTCTCAGAATGACTTGGTTG
AGTACTCACCAGTCACAGAAAAGCATCTTACGGATGGCATGACAGTAAGAGAATTATGCAGTGCTGCCAT
AACCATGAGTGATAACACTGCGGCCAACTTACTTCTGACAACGATCGGAGGACCGAAGGAGCTAACCGCT
TTTTTGCACAACATGGGGGATCATGTAACTCGCCTTGATCGTTGGGAACCGGAGCTGAATGAAGCCATAC
CAAACGACGAGCGTGACACCACGATGCCTGTAGCAATGGCAACAACGTTGCGCAAACTATTAACTGGCGA
ACTACTTACTCTAGCTTCCCGGCAACAATTAATAGACTGGATGGAGGCGGATAAAGTTGCAGGACCACTT
CTGCGCTCGGCCCTTCCGGCTGGCTGGTTTATTGCTGATAAATCTGGAGCCGGTGAGCGTGGGTCTCGCG
GTATCATTGCAGCACTGGGGCCAGATGGTAAGCCCTCCCGTATCGTAGTTATCTACACGACGGGGAGTCA
GGCAACTATGGATGAACGAAATAGACAGATCGCTGAGATAGGTGCCTCACTGATTAAGCATTGGTAACTG
TCAGACCAAGTTTACTCATATATACTTTAGATTGATTTAAAACTTCATTTTTAATTTAAAAGGATCTAGG
TGAAGATCCTTTTTGATAATCTCATGACCAAAATCCCTTAACGTGAGTTTTCGTTCCACTGAGCGTCAGA
CCCCGTAGAAAAGATCAAAGGATCTTCTTGAGATCCTTTTTTTCTGCGCGTAATCTGCTGCTTGCAAACA
AAAAAACCACCGCTACCAGCGGTGGTTTGTTTGCCGGATCAAGAGCTACCAACTCTTTTTCCGAAGGTAA
CTGGCTTCAGCAGAGCGCAGATACCAAATACTGTTCTTCTAGTGTAGCCGTAGTTAGGCCACCACTTCAA
GAACTCTGTAGCACCGCCTACATACCTCGCTCTGCTAATCCTGTTACCAGTGGCTGCTGCCAGTGGCGAT
AAGTCGTGTCTTACCGGGTTGGACTCAAGACGATAGTTACCGGATAAGGCGCAGCGGTCGGGCTGAACGG
GGGGTTCGTGCACACAGCCCAGCTTGGAGCGAACGACCTACACCGAACTGAGATACCTACAGCGTGAGCT
ATGAGAAAGCGCCACGCTTCCCGAAGGGAGAAAGGCGGACAGGTATCCGGTAAGCGGCAGGGTCGGAACA
GGAGAGCGCACGAGGGAGCTTCCAGGGGGAAACGCCTGGTATCTTTATAGTCCTGTCGGGTTTCGCCACC
TCTGACTTGAGCGTCGATTTTTGTGATGCTCGTCAGGGGGGCGGAGCCTATGGAAAAACGCCAGCAACGC
GGCCTTTTTACGGTTCCTGGCCTTTTGCTGGCCTTTTGCTCACATGTTCTTTCCTGCGTTATCCCCTGAT
TCTGTGGATAACCGTATTACCGCCTTTGAGTGAGCTGATACCGCTCGCCGCAGCCGAACGACCGAGCGCA
GCGAGTCAGTGAGCGAGGAAGCGGAAGAGCGCCCAATACGCAAACCGCCTCTCCCCGCGCGTTGGCCGAT
TCATTAATGCAGCTGGCACGACAGGTTTCCCGACTGGAAAGCGGGCAGTGAGCGCAACGCAATTAATGTG
AGTTAGCTCACTCATTAGGCACCCCAGGCTTTACACTTTATGCTTCCGGCTCGTATGTTGTGTGGAATTG
TGAGCGGATAACAATTTCACACAGGAAACAGCTATGACCATGATTACGCCAAGCGCGCAATTAACCCTCA
CTAAAGGGAACAAAAGCTGGAGCTGCAAGC
Features (pLannotate 1.2.2; 31 found; start..end, strand, type, name):
      5..231     +  promoter       RSV promoter: Rous sarcoma virus enhancer/promoter
    232..412     +  LTR            5' LTR (truncated): truncated 5' long terminal repeat (LTR) from HIV-1
    459..584     +  misc_feature   HIV-1 Ψ: packaging signal of human immunodeficiency virus type 1
    568..931     +  CDS            HIV-1 gag (fragment): gag protein from human immunodeficiency virus 1; gag
   1077..1310    +  misc_feature   RRE: The Rev response element (RRE) of HIV-1 allows for Rev-dependent mRNA export from the nucleus to the cytoplasm.
   1687..1713    +  CDS            Rev (fragment): human immunodeficiency virus 1 (HIV-1) Rev protein; rev; enhances nuclear export of unspliced and incompletely spliced viral mRNAs
   1720..1743    +  promoter       SV40 promoter (fragment): SV40 early promoter
   1744..1815    +  promoter       SV40 promoter (fragment): SV40 enhancer and early promoter
   1839..1974    +  rep_origin     SV40 ori: SV40 origin of replication
   2020..2616    +  CDS            PuroR (fragment): puromycin N-acetyltransferase; pac from Streptomyces; confers resistance to puromycin
   2665..2782    +  misc_feature   cPPT/CTS: central polypurine tract and central termination sequence of HIV-1
   2847..2913    +  CDS            small t antigen (fragment): SV40 (simian virus 40) small t antigen
   2920..4098    +  promoter       EF-1α promoter: strong constitutive promoter for human elongation factor EF-1α
   4115..5299    +  CDS            ZNF197 (fragment): ZN197_HUMAN - Also known as ZKSCAN9, ZNF166. Experimental evidence at transcript level: Swiss-Prot protein existence level 2. May be involved in transcriptional regulation. From Homo sapiens (Human).
   7217..7270    +  promoter       U6 promoter (fragment): RNA polymerase III promoter for human U6 snRNA
   7312..7900    +  misc_feature   WPRE: woodchuck hepatitis virus posttranscriptional regulatory element
   7951..7970    +  misc_feature   cPPT/CTS (fragment): central polypurine tract and central termination sequence of HIV-1
   7972..8205    +  LTR            3' LTR (ΔU3): self-inactivating 3' long terminal repeat (LTR) from HIV-1
   8283..8404    +  polyA_signal   SV40 poly(A) signal: SV40 polyadenylation signal
   8444..8579    +  rep_origin     SV40 ori: SV40 origin of replication
   8600..8618    -  promoter       T7 promoter: promoter for bacteriophage T7 RNA polymerase
   8626..8781    +  CDS            lacZα (fragment): LacZα fragment of β-galactosidase; lacZ fragment
   8786..9214    +  rep_origin     f1 ori (sequence partly withheld): f1 bacteriophage origin of replication; arrow indicates direction of (+) strand synthesis
   9267..9371    +  promoter       AmpR promoter: bla
   9372..10232   +  CDS            AmpR: β-lactamase; bla; confers resistance to ampicillin, carbenicillin, and related antibiotics
  10403..10991   +  rep_origin     ori: high-copy-number ColE1/pMB1/pBR322/pUC origin of replication
  11174..11266   +  CDS            lacI (fragment): lac repressor; lacI; The lac repressor binds to the lac operator to inhibit transcription in E. coli. This inhibition can be relieved by adding lactose or isopropyl-β-D-thiogalactopyranoside (IPTG).
  11279..11300   +  protein_bind   CAP binding site: CAP binding activates transcription in the presence of cAMP. E. coli catabolite activator protein
  11315..11345   +  promoter       lac promoter: promoter for the E. coli lac operon
  11349..11371   +  protein_bind   lac operator (fragment): The lac repressor binds to the lac operator to inhibit transcription in E. coli. This inhibition can be relieved by adding lactose or isopropyl-β-D-thiogalactopyranoside (IPTG). lac repressor encoded by lacI
  11414..11432   +  promoter       T3 promoter: promoter for bacteriophage T3 RNA polymerase
