[The description below was written by a language model from this plasmid's Addgene catalogue record and pLannotate feature annotations shown in this document.]
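Description:
TFORF1594 is a lentiviral mammalian expression plasmid built on the pLX_TRC317 backbone. It carries the human zinc-finger transcription factor gene ZNF197 (also known as ZKSCAN9 or VHLaK) as one member of a barcoded transcription factor ORF collection. In bacteria it is maintained through a high-copy ColE1/pUC-type origin and an ampicillin resistance gene. An f1 origin and remnants of a lacZα/lac promoter cloning region flanked by T7 and T3 promoters are also present in the backbone. The depositor notes that the plasmid may recombine, as lentiviral vectors with repeated LTR sequences often do.

The viral portion follows a third-generation, self-inactivating design. An RSV promoter drives a truncated HIV-1 5' LTR, followed by the Ψ packaging signal, a gag fragment and the Rev response element, and the unit ends in a ΔU3 3' LTR with a downstream SV40 polyadenylation signal. Within the transfer cassette, an SV40 early promoter drives puromycin N-acetyltransferase for selection of transduced cells. A cPPT/CTS element, which aids nuclear import of the viral genome, lies between this marker and the EF-1α promoter that drives the ZNF197 ORF. A WPRE downstream enhances transcript expression.

The automated annotation marks only about the first 1.2 kb of the recorded 3.2 kb insert as ZNF197, leaving roughly 1.9 kb before the WPRE region unannotated. The unique 24-bp barcode described in the record is also not annotated, so its position cannot be stated. The construct is intended for overexpressing ZNF197 in mammalian cells, alone or in pooled screens where the barcode identifies the transcription factor, as in directed differentiation studies.
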