Addgene plasmid #143827: TFORF1594
Purpose: Lentiviral vector for overexpressing transcription factor ORFs with unique 24-bp barcodes. Barcodes facilitate identification of transcription factors in pooled screens.
Depositing lab: Feng Zhang. Depositing organization: Broad Institute. Publication: A transcription factor atlas of directed differentiation. Joung J, Ma S, Tay T, Geiger-Schuller KR, Kirchgatterer PC, Verdine VK, Guo B, Arias-Garcia MA, Allen WE, Singh A, Kuksenko O, Abudayyeh OO, Gootenberg JS, Fu Z, Macrae RK, Buenrostro JD, Regev A, Zhang F. Cell. 2023 Jan 5;186(1):209-229.e26. doi: 10.1016/j.cell.2022.11.026. PubMed 36608654.
Backbone
  Vector backbone: pLX_TRC317
  Backbone manufacturer: Broad Institute Genetic Perturbation Platform
  Backbone size w/o insert (bp): 8264
  Vector type: Mammalian Expression, Lentiviral
  Selectable markers: Puromycin
Growth in bacteria
  Bacterial resistance: Ampicillin, 100 μg/mL
  Growth temperature: 37°C
  Growth strain: NEB Stable
  Copy number: High Copy
Gene/Insert
  Gene/Insert name: ZNF197
  Species: H. sapiens (human)
  Insert size (bp): 3191
  Entrez Gene: ZNF197 (a.k.a. D3S1363E, P18, VHLaK, ZKSCAN9, ZNF166, ZNF20, ZSCAN41)
  Promoter: EF1a
  Cloning method: Unknown
  Sequencing primers: 5′ GGGTGGAGACTGAAGTTAGGCCAG; 3′ CACATAGCGTAAAAGGAGCAACATAG
Terms and licenses: Academic/Nonprofit Terms; Industry Terms: Not Available to Industry
Depositor comments: XM_005264783,NM_006991,ENST00000344387,ENST00000396058 . The transcription factor ORF portion of this plasmid was synthesized by Genewiz. Please test multiple small colonies in case of plasmid recombination. To make this collection available in a timely manner, a portion of this collection was not fully sequenced by Addgene. If an Addgene verified full plasmid sequence is not available, please contact us prior to placing an order to request the full sequence.
How to cite: TFORF1594 was a gift from Feng Zhang (Addgene plasmid # 143827 ; http://n2t.net/addgene:143827 ; RRID:Addgene_143827)
