>Addgene plasmid #143827 | TFORF1594 | depositor partial sequence | sequence record 283608 | Insert
ACCGCCACCATGACAAGAGAAAATGTAGCCCACAATGCTCTGAGACAAGAGGGCCTTGTGAAGGGGAAGG
ATGATACCTGGAAATGGGGAACCAGCTTCCAAGGAAGTAGCTCCTCTGTTTGGGAGACCTCCCACCTACA
CTTTAGACAATTACGTTACCATGAGACATCTGGACCCCAGGAAGCCCTGAGCCGGCTCAGGGAACTCTGT
CGCCGGTGGCTGAGACCAGAAGCACGCACCAAGGCACAGATCCTGGAGCTGCTGGTGCTGGAGCAGTTTC
TGAGCATCCTGCCTGGGGAGATTCGGACCTGGGTACAGCTCCATCACCCTGGAAGTGGCGAGGAGGCTGT
GGCCCTGGTAGAGGAGCTGCAGAAAGACCTTGATGGACCAGCAATACAAGTTCCAGTCCTTGTCAAGGAT
CAGGACACTCTCCAGAAGGTGGTGAGTGCCCCAGGAACAACACTTCCTCCTGTACTTCCTGGCAGCCACA
TAGCAGCTGAAATTTGCCCGCATCCTCCTACTGACCTAGTGGCATTCAACCTCCAGGATCCTCAGCATGA
TTCTCCTGCCCCTGAAGCTTCTGCCCTTTCCCAGGAAGAGAACCCAAGAAATCAATTAATGGCACTTATG
CTCCTAACAGCCCAGCCCCAGGAGTTGGTGATGTTCGAGGAGGTGTCAGTATGCTTCACTTCAGAGGAAT
GGGCATGTCTGGGCCCAATCCAGAGGGCCTTGTACTGGGATGTGATGCTGGAGAATTATGGAAATGTGAC
CTCCCTAGAATGGGAGACCATGACCGAGAATGAGGAGGTGACATCAAAGCCAAGTAGTTCTCAAAGAGCA
GACTCTCATAAAGGAACATCAAAAAGACTTCAAGGAAGTGTTCCCCAGGTCCTTGATTTTGAAGAAGAGT
GTGAATGGCAAGTTTTGGCAAGTCAGTGGGGAAATGAAACAGATGAAAGGGCAGATACAGTGAAGAAAGT
TTCCCTTTGTGAACGAGACAAGAAGAAAAGGACTCCACCAGAGAAACAAGGCCAAAAGTGGAAGGAATTA
GGAGACAGCTTGACTTTCGGTTCAGCTATTTCTGAAAGTTTAATAGGTACTGAAGGAAAGAAGTTTTATA
AATGTGATATGTGTTGTAAACATTTTAATAAAATCTCCCATCTTATAAACCATCGGAGAATCCACACTGG
TGAGAAACCTCATAAATGTAAGGAATGTGGAAAAGGCTTTATTCAGCGTTCGAGCCTTCTAATGCATTTA
CGGAACCATTCAGGGGAGAAACCTTATAAATGTAATGAATGTGGGAAAGCATTTTCTCAAAGTGCTTACC
TTCTAAACCATCAGAGGATCCACACTGGGGAGAAACCTTATAAGTGTAAGGAGTGTGGAAAGGGCTTCTA
TAGGCACTCAGGCCTAATTATACATCTAAGGCGCCATTCAGGGGAGAGACCTTATAAGTGTAATGAATGT
GGGAAAGTCTTCTCTCAGAATGCTTACCTCATTGACCATCAGAGGCTCCACAAAGGGGAAGAACCTTATA
AATGTAATAAGTGTCAGAAAGCTTTCATTCTGAAGAAGAGCCTCATTCTGCACCAGAGAATCCACTCTGG
GGAAAAACCCTATAAATGTGATGAATGTGGAAAGACCTTTGCTCAGACCACTTATCTTATTGACCATCAG
CGACTCCACAGTGCAGAGAACCCTTACAAGTGTAAAGAATGTGGAAAAGTTTTCATTCGAAGCAAAAGCC
TCCTCTTACATCAGAGAGTCCACACAGAAAAGAAAACCTTTGGTTGTAAAAAGTGTGGGAAGATTTTCAG
TTCTAAGTCAAACTTCATTGACCATAAGAGGATGCACAGCAGAGAGAAACCTTACAAATGCACTGAATGT
GGGAAAGCCTTTACTCAAAGTGCTTACCTTTTTGACCACCAGAGACTCCACAATGGGGAGAAGCCCTATG
AATGTAATGAATGTGGGAAAGTTTTTATTCTGAAGAAGAGCCTCATTTTACATCAAAGGTTCCACACTGG
AGAGAATCTCTATGAATGTAAAGATTGTGGTAAGGTCTTCGGTTCAAACAGAAACCTCATTGACCATGAG
AGACTCCACAATGGGGAGAAGCCATATGAATGTCGAGAGTGTGGGAAAACCTTTATTATGAGCAAAAGTT
TTATGGTCCATCAGAAACTCCATACACAAGAGAAAGCCTACAAATGTGAGGATTGTGGGAAGGCTTTCAG
TTACAATTCAAGCCTGCTTGTACATCGGAGAATCCACACCGGAGAAAAACCCTTTGAATGCAGTGAGTGT
GGAAGAGCTTTCAGTTCAAACAGAAACCTCATTGAGCATAAGAGAATCCACAGTGGTGAGAAACCCTATG
AGTGTGATGAGTGTGGCAAATGCTTCATTCTGAAGAAAAGCCTCATTGGACATCAGAGAATTCACACGAG
GGAAAAATCTTATAAATGCAATGACTGTGGGAAGGTCTTCAGTTACCGCTCAAACCTTATAGCCCATCAG
AGGATCCATACTGGTGAGAAGCCCTATGCGTGTAGTGAGTGTGGAAAAGGTTTTACGTACAACAGAAACC
TGATTGAACATCAAAGAATTCACAGTGGAGAAAAAACCTACGAATGTCATGTATGTAGGAAAGTCCTTAC
CTCTAGTAGAAATCTTATGGTACATCAAAGAATCCATACTGGAGAGAAACCTTATAAATGTAATGAGTGT
GGAAAAGACTTTAGTCAGAATAAAAACCTTGTTGTACATCAGAGAATGCACACTGGGGAAAAACCTTATG
AGTGTGACAAGTGTAGGAAATCCTTTACTTCTAAGAGGAATTTAGTTGGCCACCAGAGAATTCACACAGG
GGAGAAACCCTATGGGTGTAATGATTGTAGTAAAGTTTTTAGGCAAAGAAAAAACCTTACTGTACATCAG
AAAATCCACACAGATGAAAAACCTTGTGAATGTGATGTGTCTGAAAAAGAATTCTCTCAGACTTCCAACC
TTCATCTTCAACAGAAAATCCATACCATTGAGGAATTCTCTTGGCTACAAAACACCAATGAGTCCAAGAT
TGAGATTCAGAAAATCTAGTAATGAACTAGTCCGTAACTTGAAAGTATTTCGATTTCTTGGCTTTATATA
TCTTGTGGAAAGGACGAAGCTTCCTGAACTTGTCACGTCGG
