>Addgene plasmid #143827 | TFORF1594 | depositor partial sequence | sequence record 283609 | Barcode
AGCTTCCTGAACTTGTCACGTCGG
